Addgene plasmid #19991: yfpsyndat
Depositing lab: Jonathan Javitch. Depositing organization: Columbia University. Publication: PI 3-kinase regulation of dopamine uptake. Carvelli L, Morón JA, Kahlig KM, Ferrer JV, Sen N, Lechleiter JD, Leeb-Lundberg LM, Merrill G, Lafer EM, Ballou LM, Shippenberg TS, Javitch JA, Lin RZ, Galli A. J Neurochem. 2002 May . 81(4):859-69. 10.1046/j.1471-4159.2002.00892.x PubMed 12065645.
Backbone
  Vector backbone: pcihygro
  Backbone manufacturer: clontech
  Backbone size w/o insert (bp): 6516
  Vector type: Mammalian Expression
  Selectable markers: Hygromycin
Growth in bacteria
  Bacterial resistance: Ampicillin, 100 μg/mL
  Growth temperature: 37°C
  Growth strain: DH5alpha
  Copy number: High Copy
Gene/Insert
  Gene/Insert name: yfpsynhdat (alt name: SLC6A3)
  Species: H. sapiens (human)
  Insert size (bp): 8376
  Entrez Gene: SLC6A3 (a.k.a. DAT, DAT1, PKDYS, PKDYS1)
  Tag / fusion protein: yfp (N terminal on backbone)
  Cloning method: Restriction Enzyme; 5′ cloning site bsrgi (not destroyed); 3′ cloning site noti (not destroyed)
  Sequencing primers: 5′ na
Terms and licenses: Academic/Nonprofit Terms; Industry Terms: Not Available to Industry
How to cite: yfpsyndat was a gift from Jonathan Javitch (Addgene plasmid # 19991 ; http://n2t.net/addgene:19991 ; RRID:Addgene_19991)
