[The description below was written by a language model from this plasmid's Addgene catalogue record and pLannotate feature annotations shown in this document.]
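Description:
yfpsyndat is a mammalian expression plasmid encoding the human dopamine transporter (SLC6A3, also called DAT) fused at its N terminus to the yellow fluorescent protein EYFP. The insert name suggests a synthetic version of the hDAT coding sequence, though the record does not spell this out. The backbone is recorded as pcihygro. It is propagated in E. coli as a high-copy plasmid through a ColE1/pUC-type origin, with ampicillin selection from the β-lactamase gene. The catalogue lists the insert size as 8376 bp, but this matches the length of the full depositor sequence. It therefore appears to be the size of the whole plasmid rather than the insert; the annotated DAT coding region spans roughly 1.9 kb.

Expression is driven by the human CMV immediate-early enhancer and promoter, with a T7 promoter just upstream of the coding region. The EYFP and SLC6A3 coding sequences lie one after the other on the same strand, consistent with the catalogued fusion, and DAT was cloned between BsrGI and NotI sites. Downstream of the fusion lie a chimeric intron, an EMCV IRES and a hygromycin phosphotransferase gene, followed by the bovine growth hormone polyadenylation signal. This bicistronic layout places the transporter and the resistance marker on one transcript, so hygromycin selection of transfected cells should favour those that also express YFP-DAT. That makes it convenient for generating stable lines. Several short annotations, including an HIV-1 LTR fragment, a yokD fragment and SV40 promoter and poly(A) fragments, are probably partial matches or backbone remnants rather than functional parts.

The fluorescent tag allows the transporter's localisation and trafficking to be followed in living cells. This fits the associated study on PI 3-kinase regulation of dopamine uptake.
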