Features (pLannotate 1.2.2; 21 found; start..end, strand, type, name):
     36..80      -  misc_feature   bom (fragment): basis of mobility region from pBR322
    235..614     +  enhancer       CMV enhancer: human cytomegalovirus immediate early enhancer
    615..818     +  promoter       CMV promoter: human cytomegalovirus (CMV) immediate early promoter
    814..847     +  LTR            5' LTR (truncated) (fragment): truncated 5' long terminal repeat (LTR) from HIV-1
    863..881     +  promoter       T7 promoter: promoter for bacteriophage T7 RNA polymerase
    920..1636    +  CDS            EYFP: EYFP is a basic (constitutively fluorescent) green/yellow fluorescent protein published in 1996, derived from Aequorea victoria. It is reported to be a very rapidly-maturing weak dimer with high acid sensitivity.
   1652..3511    +  CDS            SLC6A3: SC6A3_HUMAN - Also known as DAT1. Experimental evidence at protein level: Swiss-Prot protein existence level 1. Amine transporter (PubMed:1406597, PubMed:8302271, PubMed:15505207). Terminates the action of dopamine by its high affinity sodium-dependent reuptake into presynaptic terminals (By similarity). Regulator of light-dependent retinal hyaloid vessel regression, downstream of OPN5 signaling (By similarity). From Homo sapiens (Human).
   3619..3848    +  intron         chimeric intron: chimera between introns from adenovirus and immunoglobulin heavy chain genes
   3924..4511    +  misc_feature   IRES2: internal ribosome entry site (IRES) of the encephalomyocarditis virus (EMCV)
   4536..5555    +  CDS            HygR (fragment): aminoglycoside phosphotransferase from E. coli; aph(4)-Ia; confers resistance to hygromycin
   5573..5845    +  CDS            yokD (fragment): YOKD_BACSU - Experimental evidence at protein level: Swiss-Prot protein existence level 1. May contribute to antibiotic resistance. From Bacillus subtilis (strain 168).
   5869..6093    +  polyA_signal   bGH poly(A) signal: bovine growth hormone polyadenylation signal
   6097..6118    +  promoter       SV40 promoter (fragment): SV40 enhancer and early promoter
   6128..6179    +  polyA_signal   SV40 poly(A) signal (fragment): SV40 polyadenylation signal
   6243..6259    -  protein_bind   lac operator: The lac repressor binds to the lac operator to inhibit transcription in E. coli. This inhibition can be relieved by adding lactose or isopropyl-β-D-thiogalactopyranoside (IPTG). lac repressor encoded by lacI
   6267..6297    -  promoter       lac promoter: promoter for the E. coli lac operon
   6312..6333    -  protein_bind   CAP binding site: CAP binding activates transcription in the presence of cAMP. E. coli catabolite activator protein
   6346..6438    -  CDS            lacI (fragment): lac repressor; lacI; The lac repressor binds to the lac operator to inhibit transcription in E. coli. This inhibition can be relieved by adding lactose or isopropyl-β-D-thiogalactopyranoside (IPTG).
   6621..7209    -  rep_origin     ori: high-copy-number ColE1/pMB1/pBR322/pUC origin of replication
   7380..8240    -  CDS            AmpR: β-lactamase; bla; confers resistance to ampicillin, carbenicillin, and related antibiotics
   8241..8345    -  promoter       AmpR promoter: bla
>Addgene plasmid #19991 | yfpsyndat | depositor full sequence | sequence record 9434 | Author sequence
GACGGATCGGGAGATCTCCCGATCCCCTATGGTCGACTCTCAGTACAATCTGCTCTGATGCCGCATAGTT
AAGCCAGTATCTGCTCCCTGCTTGTGTGTTGGAGGTCGCTGAGTAGTGCGCGAGCAAAATTTAAGCTACA
ACAAGGCAAGGCTTGACCGACAATTGCATGAAGAATCTGCTTAGGGTTAGGCGTTTTGCGCTGCTTCGCG
ATGTACGGGCCAGATATACGCGTTGACATTGATTATTGACTAGTTATTAATAGTAATCAATTACGGGGTC
ATTAGTTCATAGCCCATATATGGAGTTCCGCGTTACATAACTTACGGTAAATGGCCCGCCTGGCTGACCG
CCCAACGACCCCCGCCCATTGACGTCAATAATGACGTATGTTCCCATAGTAACGCCAATAGGGACTTTCC
ATTGACGTCAATGGGTGGACTATTTACGGTAAACTGCCCACTTGGCAGTACATCAAGTGTATCATATGCC
AAGTACGCCCCCTATTGACGTCAATGACGGTAAATGGCCCGCCTGGCATTATGCCCAGTACATGACCTTA
TGGGACTTTCCTACTTGGCAGTACATCTACGTATTAGTCATCGCTATTACCATGGTGATGCGGTTTTGGC
AGTACATCAATGGGCGTGGATAGCGGTTTGACTCACGGGGATTTCCAAGTCTCCACCCCATTGACGTCAA
TGGGAGTTTGTTTTGGCACCAAAATCAACGGGACTTTCCAAAATGTCGTAACAACTCCGCCCCATTGACG
CAAATGGGCGGTAGGCGTGTACGGTGGGAGGTCTATATAAGCAGAGCTCTCTGGCTAACTAGAGAACCCA
CTGCTTACTGGCTTATCGAAATTAATACGACTCACTATAGGGAGACCCAAGCTTGGTACCCCGGGATTTA
AATGCCACCATGGTGAGCAAGGGCGAGGAGCTGTTCACCGGGGTGGTGCCCATCCTGGTCGAGCTGGACG
GCGACGTAAACGGCCACAAGTTCAGCGTGTCCGGCGAGGGCGAGGGCGATGCCACCTACGGCAAGCTGAC
CCTGAAGTTCATCTGCACCACCGGCAAGCTGCCCGTGCCCTGGCCCACCCTCGTGACCACCTTCGGCTAC
GGCCTGCAGTGCTTCGCCCGCTACCCCGACCACATGAAGCAGCACGACTTCTTCAAGTCCGCCATGCCCG
AAGGCTACGTCCAGGAGCGCACCATCTTCTTCAAGGACGACGGCAACTACAAGACCCGCGCCGAGGTGAA
GTTCGAGGGCGACACCCTGGTGAACCGCATCGAGCTGAAGGGCATCGACTTCAAGGAGGACGGCAACATC
CTGGGGCACAAGCTGGAGTACAACTACAACAGCCACAACGTCTATATCATGGCCGACAAGCAGAAGAACG
GCATCAAGGTGAACTTCAAGATCCGCCACAACATCGAGGACGGCAGCGTGCAGCTCGCCGACCACTACCA
GCAGAACACCCCCATCGGCGACGGCCCCGTGCTGCTGCCCGACAACCACTACCTGAGCTACCAGTCCGCC
CTGAGCAAAGACCCCAACGAGAAGCGCGATCACATGGTCCTGCTGGAGTTCGTGACCGCCGCCGGGATCA
CTCTCGGCATGGACGAGCTGTACAAGGTTAACGGTACCACCATGAGCAAGTCCAAATGCAGCGTGGGACT
GATGTCCAGCGTGGTTGCCCCCGCTAAGGAGCCCAACGCCGTGGGCCCCAAGGAGGTGGAACTGATTCTC
GTGAAGGAGCAGAACGGCGTGCAGCTCACCTCCAGCACACTGACCAACCCTAGGCAGAGCCCCGTGGAGG
CCCAGGACCGGGAGACCTGGGGCAAGAAAATCGACTTCCTGCTCAGCGTGATCGGCTTCGCCGTCGACCT
GGCTAACGTTTGGCGGTTCCCCTACCTGTGCTACAAGAACGGCGGAGGCGCTTTCCTGGTGCCCTACCTC
CTCTTTATGGTGATCGCTGGCATGCCCCTGTTCTACATGGAGCTGGCCCTCGGCCAGTTTAACCGGGAGG
GAGCCGCAGGTGTGTGGAAGATCTGCCCCATCCTCAAAGGCGTGGGATTCACCGTGATCCTGATCAGCCT
GTACGTAGGCTTCTTTTACAACGTCATCATTGCCTGGGCTCTCCACTACCTGTTCTCGAGCTTCACCACA
GAGCTGCCCTGGATCCACTGCAACAATAGCTGGAACAGCCCCAACTGCAGCGATGCGCACCCCGGCGACA
GCTCCGGAGACAGCTCAGGCCTGAACGACACCTTCGGAACCACACCCGCCGCTGAATACTTCGAACGGGG
CGTGCTGCACCTCCATCAGAGCCACGGCATCGATGACCTTGGTCCTCCCAGGTGGCAGCTGACCGCCTGT
CTGGTGCTCGTCATCGTGCTGCTCTACTTCAGCCTGTGGAAGGGCGTGAAGACAAGCGGCAAGGTGGTCT
GGATCACCGCCACAATGCCATATGTGGTCCTGACCGCCCTGCTCCTGCGGGGGGTGACCCTGCCTGGGGC
CATCGACGGCATTCGGGCCTACCTGAGCGTGGACTTCTACCGGCTGTGCGAGGCTAGCGTGTGGATCGAC
GCTGCCACTCAAGTGTGCTTCAGCCTGGGCGTGGGATTCGGGGTCCTGATCGCCTTCAGCTCCTACAACA
AGTTCACCAACAATTGCTACCGCGACGCCATCGTCACCACAAGCATCAACTCCCTGACTAGTTTTTCGAG
CGGCTTTGTCGTGTTCAGCTTTCTGGGATACATGGCCCAGAAGCACAGCGTGCCCATCGGTGACGTCGCC
AAGGACGGCCCCGGGCTGATCTTCATTATCTACCCTGAGGCCATCGCTACCCTGCCCCTGAGCTCCGCCT
GGGCTGTCGTGTTCTTTATCATGCTGCTCACCCTCGGCATCGACAGCGCTATGGGAGGCATGGAGAGCGT
CATCACCGGCCTGATCGACGAATTCCAGCTCCTGCACCGGCATCGCGAGCTGTTCACCCTGTTCATCGTG
CTGGCCACCTTCCTTCTGAGCCTGTTCTGCGTGACCAACGGCGGAATCTACGTGTTCACCCTCCTGGACC
ACTTCGCTGCCGGCACCTCAATATTGTTCGGCGTGCTGATCGAGGCGATCGGCGTGGCCTGGTTCTACGG
AGTGGGCCAGTTCAGCGACGATATCCAGCAGATGACCGGTCAGCGGCCCAGCCTGTACTGGCGGCTGTGC
TGGAAGCTCGTCTCCCCCTGCTTCCTCCTGTTCGTGGTCGTTGTGTCAATTGTGACCTTCCGGCCTCCCC
ACTACGGCGCCTACATCTTCCCCGACTGGGCCAATGCATTGGGCTGGGTGATCGCAACCAGCTCCATGGC
TATGGTGCCCATCTACGCTGCCTACAAGTTCTGTAGCCTGCCCGGAAGCTTCCGGGAGAAGCTGGCGTAC
GCTATCGCCCCCGAGAAGGACCGGGAGCTGGTGGACCGCGGCGAGGTGCGGCAGTTCACCCTGCGGCACT
GGCTGAAGGTGTGAAGAGAGTCTAGAAGCGGCCGCGTCGACGGAATTCAGTGGATCCACTAGTAACGGCC
GCCAGTGTGCTGGAATTAATTCGCTGTCTGCGAGGGCCGGCTGTTGGGGTGAGTACTCCCTCTCAAAAGC
GGGCATGACTTCTGCGCTAAGATTGTCAGTTTCCAAAAACGAGGAGGATTTGATATTCACCTGGCCCGCG
GTGATGCCTTTGAGGGTGGCCGCGTCCATCTGGTCAGAAAAGACAATCTTTTTGTTGTCAAGCTTGAGGT
GTGGCAGGCTTGAGATCTGGCCATACACTTGAGTGACAATGACATCCACTTTGCCTTTCTCTCCACAGGT
GTCCACTCCCAGGTCCAACTGCAGGTCGATCGAGCATGCATCTAGGGCGGCCGGCCGCACTAGAGGAATT
CCGCCCCTCTCCCTCCCCCCCCCCTAACGTTACTGGCCGAAGCCGCTTGGAATAAGGCCGGTGTGTGTTT
GTCTATATGTGATTTTCCACCATATTGCCGTCTTTTGGCAATGTGAGGGCCCGGAAACCTGGCCCTGTCT
TCTTGACGAGCATTCCTAGGGGTCTTTCCCCTCTCGCCAAAGGAATGCAAGGTCTGTTGAATGTCGTGAA
GGAAGCAGTTCCTCTGGAAGCTTCTTGAAGACAAACAACGTCTGTAGCGACCCTTTGCAGGCAGCGGAAC
CCCCCACCTGGCGACAGGTGCCTCTGCGGCCAAAAGCCACGTGTATAAGATACACCTGCAAAGGCGGCAC
AACCCCAGTGCCACGTTGTGAGTTGGATAGTTGTGGAAAGAGTCAAATGGCTCTCCTCAAGCGTAGTCAA
CAAGGGGCTGAAGGATGCCCAGAAGGTACCCCATTGTATGGGAATCTGATCTGGGGCCTCGGTGCACATG
CTTTACATGTGTTTAGTCGAGGTTAAAAAAACGTCTAGGCCCCCCGAACCACGGGGACGTGGTTTTCCTT
TGAAAAACACGATGATAAGCTTGCCACAACCCGTACCAAAGATGGATAGATCCGGAAAGCCTGAACTCAC
CGCGACGTCTGTCGAGAAGTTTCTGATCGAAAAGTTCGACAGCGTCTCCGACCTGATGCAGCTCTCGGAG
GGCGAAGAATCTCGTGCTTTCAGCTTCGATGTAGGAGGGCGTGGATATGTCCTGCGGGTAAATAGCTGCG
CCGATGGTTTCTACAAAGATCGTTATGTTTATCGGCACTTTGCATCGGCCGCGCTCCCGATTCCGGAAGT
GCTTGACATTGGGGAATTCAGCGAGAGCCTGACCTATTGCATCTCCCGCCGTGCACAGGGTGTCACGTTG
CAAGACCTGCCTGAAACCGAACTGCCCGCTGTTCTGCACCGGTCGCGGAGGCCATGGATGCGATCGCTGC
GGCCGATCTTAGCCAGACGAGCGGGTTCGGCCCATTCGGACCGCAAGGAATCGGTCAATACACTACATGG
CGTGATTTCATATGCGCGATTGCTGATCCCCATGTGTATCACTGGCAAACTGTGATGGACGACACCGTCA
GTGCGTCCGTCGCGCAGGCTCTCGATGAGCTGATGCTTTGGGCCGAGGACTGCCCCGAAGTCCGGCACCT
CGTGCACGCGGATTTCGGCTCCAACAATGTCCTGACGGACAATGGCCGCATAACAGCGGTCATTGACTGG
AGCGAGGCGATGTTCGGGGATTCCCAATACGAGGTCGCCAACATCTTCTTCTGGAGGCCGTGGTTGGCTT
GTATGGAGCAGCAGACGCGCTACTTCGAGCGGAGGCATCCGGAGCTTGCAGGATCGCCGCGGCTCCGGGC
GTATATGCTCCGCATTGGTCTTGACCAACTCTATCAGAGCTTGGTTGACGGCAATTTCGATGATGCAGCT
TGGGCGCAGGGTCGATGCGACGCAATCGTCCGATCCGGAGCCGGGACTGTCGGGCGTACACAAATCGCCC
GCAGAAGCGCGGCCGTCTGGACCGATGGCTGTGTAGAAGTACTCGCCGATAGTGGAAACCGACGCCCCAG
CACTCGTCCGAGGGCAAAGGAATAGAGTAGATGCCGACCGAACAAGAGCTGATTTCGAGAACGCCTCAGC
CAGCAACTCGCGCGAGCCTAGCAAGGCAAATGCGAGAGAACGGCCTTACGCTTGGTGGCACAGTTCTCGT
CCACAGTTCGCTAAGCTCGCTCGGCTGGGTCGCGGGAGGGCCGGTCGCAGTGATTCAGGCCCTTCTGGAT
TGTGTTGGTCCCCAGGGCACGATTGTCATGCCCACGCACTCGGGTGATCTGACTGATCCCGCAGATTGGA
GATCGCCGCCCGTGCCTGCCGATTGGGTGCAGATCTAGAGCTCGCTGATCAGCCTCGACTGTGCCTTCTA
GTTGCCAGCCATCTGTTGTTTGCCCCTCCCCCGTGCCTTCCTTGACCCTGGAAGGTGCCACTCCCACTGT
CCTTTCCTAATAAAATGAGGAAATTGCATCGCATTGTCTGAGTAGGTGTCATTCTATTCTGGGGGGTGGG
GTGGGGCAGGACAGCAAGGGGGAGGATTGGGAAGACAATAGCAGGCATGCTGGGGATGCGGTGGGCTCTA
TGGCTTCTGAGGCGGAAAGAACCAGCTGGGGCTCGAGTGCATTCTAGTTGTGGTTTGTCCAAACTCATCA
ATGTATCTTATCATGTCTGTATACCGTCGACCTCTAGCTAGAGCTTGGCGTAATCATGGTCATAGCTGTT
TCCTGTGTGAAATTGTTATCCGCTCACAATTCCACACAACATACGAGCCGGAAGCATAAAGTGTAAAGCC
TGGGGTGCCTAATGAGTGAGCTAACTCACATTAATTGCGTTGCGCTCACTGCCCGCTTTCCAGTCGGGAA
ACCTGTCGTGCCAGCTGCATTAATGAATCGGCCAACGCGCGGGGAGAGGCGGTTTGCGTATTGGGCGCTC
TTCCGCTTCCTCGCTCACTGACTCGCTGCGCTCGGTCGTTCGGCTGCGGCGAGCGGTATCAGCTCACTCA
AAGGCGGTAATACGGTTATCCACAGAATCAGGGGATAACGCAGGAAAGAACATGTGAGCAAAAGGCCAGC
AAAAGGCCAGGAACCGTAAAAAGGCCGCGTTGCTGGCGTTTTTCCATAGGCTCCGCCCCCCTGACGAGCA
TCACAAAAATCGACGCTCAAGTCAGAGGTGGCGAAACCCGACAGGACTATAAAGATACCAGGCGTTTCCC
CCTGGAAGCTCCCTCGTGCGCTCTCCTGTTCCGACCCTGCCGCTTACCGGATACCTGTCCGCCTTTCTCC
CTTCGGGAAGCGTGGCGCTTTCTCAATGCTCACGCTGTAGGTATCTCAGTTCGGTGTAGGTCGTTCGCTC
CAAGCTGGGCTGTGTGCACGAACCCCCCGTTCAGCCCGACCGCTGCGCCTTATCCGGTAACTATCGTCTT
GAGTCCAACCCGGTAAGACACGACTTATCGCCACTGGCAGCAGCCACTGGTAACAGGATTAGCAGAGCGA
GGTATGTAGGCGGTGCTACAGAGTTCTTGAAGTGGTGGCCTAACTACGGCTACACTAGAAGGACAGTATT
TGGTATCTGCGCTCTGCTGAAGCCAGTTACCTTCGGAAAAAGAGTTGGTAGCTCTTGATCCGGCAAACAA
ACCACCGCTGGTAGCGGTGGTTTTTTTGTTTGCAAGCAGCAGATTACGCGCAGAAAAAAAGGATCTCAAG
AAGATCCTTTGATCTTTTCTACGGGGTCTGACGCTCAGTGGAACGAAAACTCACGTTAAGGGATTTTGGT
CATGAGATTATCAAAAAGGATCTTCACCTAGATCCTTTTAAATTAAAAATGAAGTTTTAAATCAATCTAA
AGTATATATGAGTAAACTTGGTCTGACAGTTACCAATGCTTAATCAGTGAGGCACCTATCTCAGCGATCT
GTCTATTTCGTTCATCCATAGTTGCCTGACTCCCCGTCGTGTAGATAACTACGATACGGGAGGGCTTACC
ATCTGGCCCCAGTGCTGCAATGATACCGCGAGACCCACGCTCACCGGCTCCAGATTTATCAGCAATAAAC
CAGCCAGCCGGAAGGGCCGAGCGCAGAAGTGGTCCTGCAACTTTATCCGCCTCCATCCAGTCTATTAATT
GTTGCCGGGAAGCTAGAGTAAGTAGTTCGCCAGTTAATAGTTTGCGCAACGTTGTTGCCATTGCTACAGG
CATCGTGGTGTCACGCTCGTCGTTTGGTATGGCTTCATTCAGCTCCGGTTCCCAACGATCAAGGCGAGTT
ACATGATCCCCCATGTTGTGCAAAAAAGCGGTTAGCTCCTTCGGTCCTCCGATCGTTGTCAGAAGTAAGT
TGGCCGCAGTGTTATCACTCATGGTTATGGCAGCACTGCATAATTCTCTTACTGTCATGCCATCCGTAAG
ATGCTTTTCTGTGACTGGTGAGTACTCAACCAAGTCATTCTGAGAATAGTGTATGCGGCGACCGAGTTGC
TCTTGCCCGGCGTCAATACGGGATAATACCGCGCCACATAGCAGAACTTTAAAAGTGCTCATCATTGGAA
AACGTTCTTCGGGGCGAAAACTCTCAAGGATCTTACCGCTGTTGAGATCCAGTTCGATGTAACCCACTCG
TGCACCCAACTGATCTTCAGCATCTTTTACTTTCACCAGCGTTTCTGGGTGAGCAAAAACAGGAAGGCAA
AATGCCGCAAAAAAGGGAATAAGGGCGACACGGAAATGTTGAATACTCATACTCTTCCTTTTTCAATATT
ATTGAAGCATTTATCAGGGTTATTGTCTCATGAGCGGATACATATTTGAATGTATTTAGAAAAATAAACA
AATAGGGGTTCCGCGCACATTTCCCCGAAAAGTGCCACCTGACGTC
