>Addgene plasmid #19991 | yfpsyndat | addgene partial sequence | sequence record 25721 | 19991 with EGFP-C
CTGTACAGGTTAACGGTACCACCATGAGCAAGTCCAAATGCAGCGTGGGACTGNTGTCCAGCGTGGTTGC
CCCCGCTAAGGAGCCCAACGCCGTGGGCCCCAAGGAGGTGGAACTGATTCTCGTGAAGGAGCAGAACGGC
GTGCAGCTCACCTCCAGCACACTGACCAACCCTAGGCAGAGCCCCGTGGAGGCCCAGGACCGGGAGACCT
GGGGCAAGAAAATCGACTTCCTGCTCAGCGTGATCGGCTTCGCCGTCGACCTGGCTAACGTTTGGCGGTT
CCCCTACCTGTGCTACAAGAACGGCGGAGGCGCTTTCCTGGTGCCCTACCTCCTCTTTATGGTGATCGCT
GGCATGCCCCTGTTCTACATGGAGCTGGCCCTCGGCCAGTTTAACCGGGAGGGAGCCGCAGGTGTGTGGA
AGATCTGCCCCATCCTCAAAGGCGTGGGATTCACCGTGATCCTGATCAGCCTGTACGTAGGCTTCTTTTA
CNNCGTCATCATTGCCTGGGCTCTCCACTACCTGTTCTCGAGCTTCACCACAGAGCTGCCCTGGATCCAC
TGCAACAATAGCTGGAACAGCCCCAACTGCAGCGATGCGCACCCCGGCGACAGCTCCGGAGACAGCTCAN
GCCTGAACGACACCTTCGGAACCACACCCGCCGCTGAATACTTCGAACGGGGCGTGCTGCACCTCCNTCA
GANCCACGGCATCGATGANCTTGGTCCTCCCNNNGGCAGCTGACCGCCTGTCTGGNGCTCGTCATCGTGC
TGCTCTACTTCAGCCTGTGGAAAGGGCGTGAAGACAAGCGGCAAGGNGGTCTGGATCACCGCCACAATGC
CATATGTGGTCCTGANCGCCCTGCTC
